Addgene plasmid #40520: pEMB018 / LRRK2_BC_1520_2170
Depositing lab: Michael J Fox Foundation MJFF. Depositing organization: Michael J Fox Foundation.
Backbone
  Vector backbone: pEMB018
  Backbone manufacturer: Emerald
  Vector type: Baculovirus
Growth in bacteria
  Bacterial resistance: Ampicillin, 100 μg/mL
  Growth temperature: 37°C
  Growth strain: Top10
  Copy number: High Copy
Gene/Insert
  Gene/Insert name: LRRK2
  Species: H. sapiens (human)
  Mutation: WT; aa1520_2170
  Entrez Gene: LRRK2 (a.k.a. AURA17, DARDARIN, PARK8, RIPK7, ROCO2)
  Promoter: polH
  Tag / fusion protein: 6xHis (N terminal on insert)
  Cloning method: Restriction Enzyme; 5′ cloning site BamHI (destroyed during cloning); 3′ cloning site HindIII (destroyed during cloning)
  Sequencing primers: 5′ DSP2466For:GAATTTCGTCGACAGATC; 3′ DSP2466Rev:AATAACCCGGATCAGCTT
Terms and licenses: Academic/Nonprofit Terms; Industry Terms
How to cite: pEMB018 / LRRK2_BC_1520_2170 was a gift from Michael J Fox Foundation MJFF (Addgene plasmid # 40520 ; http://n2t.net/addgene:40520 ; RRID:Addgene_40520)
