[The description below was written by a language model from this plasmid's Addgene catalogue record and pLannotate feature annotations shown in this document.]
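Description:
pEMB018 / LRRK2_BC_1520_2170 is a 9,389 bp baculovirus transfer plasmid built on the pEMB018 backbone (Emerald) for producing a fragment of human LRRK2 in insect cells. In bacteria it is maintained as a high-copy plasmid through a ColE1/pUC-type origin and selected with ampicillin via the β-lactamase gene. An f1 origin and a remnant of lacZα are also annotated. The expression region is flanked on one side by lef2 and ORF603 and on the other by an ORF1629 recombination region. These AcMNPV sequences allow homologous recombination with baculoviral DNA, which transfers the cassette into the polyhedrin locus and generates recombinant virus.

The payload is the wild-type coding sequence for LRRK2 residues 1520–2170, placed under the very late polyhedrin (polH) promoter, which drives strong expression late in infection. LRRK2 (also known as PARK8 or dardarin) is a serine/threonine kinase that regulates RAB GTPases. The insert was cloned between BamHI and HindIII sites, both of which were destroyed during cloning. The catalogue entry lists a 6xHis tag at the N terminus of the insert, whereas the feature table detects a short histidine-tag segment immediately downstream of the LRRK2 fragment, so the position of the tag should be checked against the sequence. A divergently oriented second cassette places E. coli β-glucuronidase (GUS) under the late p6.9 promoter, giving a reporter that can be used to identify recombinant virus. The record does not state a specific application, but the design suits expression of this LRRK2 fragment in insect cells and its purification by His-tag affinity.
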