Features (pLannotate 1.2.2; 14 found; start..end, strand, type, name):
    329..453     +  CDS            lef2: baculovirus late expression factor 2
    491..1096    +  CDS            ORF603: baculovirus ORF603 protein
   1167..2972    -  CDS            GUS: β-glucuronidase; uidA (or gusA) from E. coli
   2987..3302    -  promoter       p6.9 promoter: Autographa californica p6.9; baculovirus late basic protein promoter
   3317..3408    +  promoter       polyhedrin promoter: polh from Autographa californica; promoter for the baculovirus polyhedrin gene
   3463..5415    +  CDS            LRRK2 (fragment): LRRK2_HUMAN - Also known as PARK8. Experimental evidence at protein level: Swiss-Prot protein existence level 1. Serine/threonine-protein kinase which phosphorylates a broad range of proteins involved in multiple processes such as neuronal plasticity, autophagy, and vesicle trafficking (PubMed:20949042, PubMed:22012985, PubMed:26824392, PubMed:29125462, PubMed:28720718, PubMed:29127255, PubMed:30398148, PubMed:29212815, PubMed:30635421, PubMed:21850687, PubMed:23395371, PubMed:17114044, PubMed:24687852, PubMed:26014385, PubMed:25201882). Is a key regulator of RAB GTPases by regulating the GTP/
   5439..5456    +  CDS            9xHis (fragment): 9xHis affinity tag
   5493..6850    +  misc_recomb    baculovirus recombination region (ORF1629): contains part of ORF1629
   6848..6925    -  CDS            P61 (fragment): P78_NPVAC - Experimental evidence at protein level: Swiss-Prot protein existence level 1. Plays a role in the transport of the nucleocapsids from the cytoplasm toward the host nucleus together with the host actin- polymerizing Arp2/3 complex. From Autographa californica nuclear polyhedrosis virus (AcMNPV).
   7113..7701    -  rep_origin     ori: high-copy-number ColE1/pMB1/pBR322/pUC origin of replication
   7872..8732    -  CDS            AmpR: β-lactamase; bla; confers resistance to ampicillin, carbenicillin, and related antibiotics
   8733..8837    -  promoter       AmpR promoter: bla
   8864..9319    +  rep_origin     f1 ori (sequence partly withheld): f1 bacteriophage origin of replication; arrow indicates direction of (+) strand synthesis
   9324..1       -  CDS            lacZα (fragment) (across the origin): LacZα fragment of β-galactosidase; lacZ fragment
>Addgene plasmid #40520 | pEMB018 / LRRK2_BC_1520_2170 | depositor full sequence | sequence record 52193 | pEMB018 / LRRK2_BC_1520_2170 sequence 9389 bps
GGAACGGCTCCGCCCACTATTAATGAAATTAAAAATTCCAATTTTAAAAAACGCAGCAAGAGAAACATTT
GTATGAAAGAATGCGTAGAAGGAAAGAAAAATGTCGTCGACATGCTGAACAACAAGATTAATATGCCTCC
GTGTATAAAAAAAATATTGAACGATTTGAAAGAAAACAATGTACCGCGCGGCGGTATGTACAGGAAGAGG
TTTATACTAAACTGTTACATTGCAAACGTGGTTTCGTGTGCCAAGTGTGAAAACCGATGTTTAATCAAGG
CTCTGACGCATTTCTACAACCACGACTCCAAGTGTGTGGGTGAAGTCATGCATCTTTTAATCAAATCCCA
AGATGTGTATAAACCACCAAACTGCCAAAAAATGAAAACTGTCGACAAGCTCTGTCCGTTTGCTGGCAAC
TGCAAGGGTCTCAATCCTATTTGTAATTATTGAATAATAAAACAATTATAAATGCTAAATTTGTTTTTTA
TTAACGATACAAACCAAACGCAACAAGAACATTTGTAGTATTATCTATAATTGAAAACGCGTAGTTATAA
TCGCTGAGGTAATATTTAAAATCATTTTCAAATGATTCACAGTTAATTTGCGACAATATAATTTTATTTT
CACATAAACTAGACGCCTTGTCGTCTTCTTCTTCGTATTCCTTCTCTTTTTCATTTTTCTCTTCATAAAA
ATTAACATAGTTATTATCGTATCCATATATGTATCTATCGTATAGAGTAAATTTTTTGTTGTCATAAATA
TATATGTCTTTTTTAATGGGGTGTATAGTACCGCTGCGCATAGTTTTTCTGTAATTTACAACAGTGCTAT
TTTCTGGTAGTTCTTCGGAGTGTGTTGCTTTAATTATTAAATTTATATAATCAATGAATTTGGGATCGTC
GGTTTTGTACAATATGTTGCCGGCATAGTACGCAGCTTCTTCTAGTTCAATTACACCATTTTTTAGCAGC
ACCGGATTAACATAACTTTCCAAAATGTTGTACGAACCGTTAAACAAAAACAGTTCACCTCCCTTTTCTA
TACTATTGTCTGCGAGCAGTTGTTTGTTGTTAAAAATAACAGCCATTGTAATGAGACGCACAAACTAATA
TCACAAACTGGAAATGTCTATCAATATATAGTTGCTGATCAGATCCTCATTGTTTGCCTCCCTGCTGCGG
TTTTTCACCGAAGTTCATGCCAGTCCAGCGTTTTTGCAGCAGAAAAGCCGCCGACTTCGGTTTGCGGTCG
CGAGTGAAGATCCCTTTCTTGTTACCGCCAACGCGCAATATGCCTTGCGAGGTCGCAAAATCGGCGAAAT
TCCATACCTGTTCACCGACGACGGCGCTGACGCGATCAAAGACGCGGTGATACATATCCAGCCATGCACA
CTGATACTCTTCACTCCACATGTCGGTGTACATTGAGTGCAGCCCGGCTAACGTATCCACGCCGTATTCG
GTGATGATAATCGGCTGATGCAGTTTCTCCTGCCAGGCCAGAAGTTCTTTTTCCAGTACCTTCTCTGCCG
TTTCCAAATCGCCGCTTTGGACATACCATCCGTAATAACGGTTCAGGCACAGCACATCAAAGAGATCGCT
GATGGTATCGGTGTGAGCGTCGCAGAACATTACATTGACGCAGGTGATCGGACGCGTCGGGTCGAGTTTA
CGCGTTGCTTCCGCCAGTGGCGCGAAATATTCCCGTGCACCTTGCGGACGGGTATCCGGTTCGTTGGCAA
TACTCCACATCACCACGCTTGGGTGGTTTTTGTCACGCGCTATCAGCTCTTTAATCGCCTGTAAGTGCGC
TTGCTGAGTTTCCCCGTTGACTGCCTCTTCGCTGTACAGTTCTTTCGGCTTGTTGCCCGCTTCGAAACCA
ATGCCTAAAGAGAGCGAAAAGCCGACAGCAGCAGTTTCATCAATCACCACGATGCCATGTTCATCTGCCC
AGTCGAGCATCTCTTCAGCGTAAGGGTAATGCGAGGTACGGTAGGAGTTGGCCCCAATCCAGTCCATTAA
TGCGTGGTCGTGCACCATCAGCACGTTATCGAATCCTTTGCCACGTAAGTCCGCATCTTCATGACGACCA
AAGCCAGTAAAGTAGAACGGTTTGTGGTTAATCAGGAACTGTTGGCCCTTCACTGCCACTGACCGGATGC
CGACGCGAAGCGGGTAGATATCACACTCTGTCTGGCTTTTGGCTGTGACGCACAGTTCATAGAGATAACC
TTCACCCGGTTGCCAGAGGTGCGGATTCACCACTTGCAAAGTCCCGCTAGTGCCTTGTCCAGTTGCAACC
ACCTGTTGATCCGCATCACGCAGTTCAACGCTGACATCACCATTGGCCACCACCTGCCAGTCAACAGACG
CGTGGTTACAGTCTTGCGCGACATGCGTCACCACGGTGATATCGTCCACCCAGGTGTTCGGCGTGGTGTA
GAGCATTACGCTGCGATGGATTCCGGCATAGTTAAAGAAATCATGGAAGTAAGACTGCTTTTTCTTGCCG
TTTTCGTCGGTAATCACCATTCCCGGCGGGATAGTCTGCCAGTTCAGTTCGTTGTTCACACAAACGGTGA
TACGTACACTTTTCCCGGCAATAACATACGGCGTGACATCGGCTTCAAATGGCGTATAGCCGCCCTGATG
CTCCATCACTTCCTGATTATTGACCCACACTTTGCCGTAATGAGTGACCGCATCGAAACGCAGCACGATA
CGCTGGCCTGCCCAACCTTTCGGTATAAAGACTTCGCGCTGATACCAGACGTTGCCCGCATAATTACGAA
TATCTGCATCGGCGAACTGATCGTTAAAACTGCCTGGCACAGCAATTGCCCGGCTTTCTTGTAACGCGCT
TTCCCACCAACGCTGATCAATTCCACAGTTTTCGCGATCCAGACTGAATGCCCACAGGCCGTCGAGTTTT
TTGATTTCACGGGTTGGGGTTTCTACAGGACGGACCATATTTATAGGTGTAATTTATGTAGCTGTAATTT
TTACCTTATTAATATTTTTTACGCTTTGCATTCGACGACTGAACTCCCAAATATATGTTTAACTCGTCTT
GGTCGTTTGAATTTTTGTTGCTGTGTTTCCTAATATTTTCCATCACCTTAAATATGTTATTGTAATCCTC
AATGTTGAACTTGCAATTGGACACGGCATAGTTTTCCATAGTCGTGTAAAACATGGTATTGGCTGCATTG
TAATACATCCGACTGAGCGGGTACGGATCTATGTGTTTGAGCAGCCTGTTCAAAAACTCTGCATCGTCGC
AAAACGGAATTTCGTCGACAGATCTGATCATGGAGATAATTAAAATGATAACCATCTCGCAAATAAATAA
GTATTTTACTGTTTTCGTAACAGTTTTGTAATAAAAAAACCTATAAATATAGGATCTATGCACCACCATC
ACCACCATCACCACTTGGTGCCCCGCGGATCCGGACAGCTGATCCCCGACTGCTACGTGGAACTTGAGAA
GATCATCCTGAGCGAGCGCAAGAATGTGCCTATCGAGTTTCCAGTGATCGATCGCAAACGTCTCCTCCAG
CTCGTGCGTGAGAATCAGCTGCAGCTCGACGAGAACGAGCTGCCTCATGCTGTGCACTTCCTTAACGAGT
CAGGTGTCCTCCTGCACTTCCAGGACCCGGCTCTCCAGCTGAGTGACCTCTATTTCGTGGAGCCAAAGTG
GCTCTGTAAAATTATGGCTCAAATCCTCACTGTCAAGGTAGAGGGCTGTCCAAAGCACCCAAAGGGCATC
ATCTCGCGTCGCGACGTGGAAAAGTTTCTCTCTAAGAAGCGCAAGTTTCCCAAGAACTACATGAGCCAGT
ACTTTAAACTGTTGGAGAAGTTCCAGATCGCTCTGCCTATCGGCGAAGAGTACCTGTTGGTTCCTTCCTC
CCTGTCCGATCACCGCCCCGTGATTGAGCTGCCTCACTGCGAGAACAGCGAGATTATCATTCGCCTATAC
GAGATGCCGTACTTTCCGATGGGCTTCTGGTCAAGGCTCATCAATCGTCTGCTTGAAATCTCCCCATATA
TGCTGAGCGGTCGTGAACGCGCTCTGAGGCCAAACCGGATGTACTGGCGCCAGGGGATTTACTTGAACTG
GTCCCCTGAGGCTTATTGTCTGGTGGGCTCGGAAGTCCTGGATAACCACCCCGAATCATTCCTGAAGATC
ACCGTTCCTTCCTGCCGTAAGGGTTGCATTCTATTGGGACAGGTGGTGGATCATATCGATTCCCTGATGG
AGGAGTGGTTCCCTGGCCTGTTGGAGATCGACATCTGTGGCGAGGGTGAGACCCTGCTGAAGAAGTGGGC
ACTCTACAGTTTCAATGACGGCGAAGAACACCAGAAGATTCTGCTCGACGACCTCATGAAGAAGGCCGAG
GAGGGCGACCTGCTCGTGAACCCCGACCAGCCTAGGCTGACCATCCCCATCTCCCAGATTGCACCCGACC
TTATCCTCGCTGACCTGCCTCGCAACATCATGCTGAACAATGACGAGCTGGAGTTTGAACAAGCACCCGA
GTTCCTGCTAGGCGACGGCTCTTTCGGTTCAGTTTACCGTGCTGCTTACGAGGGTGAAGAGGTTGCCGTG
AAGATTTTTAACAAGCACACTTCGCTCCGTCTGCTGCGTCAGGAGCTTGTGGTTCTCTGCCACCTGCACC
ACCCTTCCCTGATCTCCCTGCTGGCCGCCGGCATTAGGCCTCGCATGCTAGTGATGGAACTGGCCAGTAA
GGGTTCATTGGACCGCCTGCTGCAGCAGGACAAGGCTAGCCTGACCCGTACGCTCCAGCACCGTATCGCC
CTGCATGTGGCCGACGGACTGCGCTACTTGCACAGTGCCATGATCATTTATCGCGATCTGAAGCCTCATA
ATGTTCTTCTGTTCACGCTCTACCCAAACGCAGCTATCATTGCCAAAATTGCCGATTACGGCATAGCCCA
GTACTGCTGTCGTATGGGTATCAAGACTAGCGAGGGTACACCTGGGTTCCGCGCTCCCGAAGTCGCACGC
GGGAACGTGATCTACAACCAGCAGGCCGACGTGTACTCGTTTGGCCTGCTCCTGTATGACATTCTCACTA
CCGGAGGCCGGATTGTGGAGGGCCTGAAATTTCCCAACGAGTTCGACGAGCTGGAGATCCAGGGCAAGCT
GCCTGACCCCGTGAAGGAGTACGGTTGTGCACCCTGGCCTATGGTGGAGAAGCTCATTAAGCAGTGTCTG
AAGGAGAACCCTCAGGAACGCCCCACAAGCGCCCAGGTGTTCGACATTCTAAACTCTGCAGAGTTAGTGT
GTCTGACTAGGCGTATCTTACTCCCGAAGAACGTGATCGTTGAGTGCATGGTGGCAACGCACCACAACTC
GCGTAACGCTAGCATCTGGTTAGGATAAAGCTTGCGGCCGCACTCGAGCACCACCACCACCACCACTAAC
CTAGGTAGCTGAGCGCATGCAAGCTGATCCGGGTTATTAGTACATTTATTAAGCGCTAGATTCTGTGCGT
TGTTGATTTACAGACAATTGTTGTACGTATTTTAATAATTCATTAAATTTATAATCTTTAGGGTGGTATG
TTAGAGCGAAAATCAAATGATTTTCAGCGTCTTTATATCTGAATTTAAATATTAAATCCTCAATAGATTT
GTAAAATAGGTTTCGATTAGTTTCAAACAAGGGTTGTTTTTCCGAACCGATGGCTGGACTATCTAATGGA
TTTTCGCTCAACGCCACAAAACTTGCCAAATCTTGTAGCAGCAATCTAGCTTTGTCGATATTCGTTTGTG
TTTTGTTTTGTAATAAAGGTTCGACGTCGTTCAAAATATTATGCGCTTTTGTATTTCTTTCATCACTGTC
GTTAGTGTACAATTGACTCGACGTAAACACGTTAAATAGAGCTTGGACATATTTAACATCGGGCGTGTTA
GCTTTATTAGGCCGATTATCGTCGTCGTCCCAACCCTCGTCGTTAGAAGTTGCTTCCGAAGACGATTTTG
CCATAGCCACACGACGCCTATTAATTGTGTCGGCTAACACGTCCGCGATCAAATTTGTAGTTGAGCTTTT
TGGAATTATTTCTGATTGCGGGCGTTTTTGGGCGGGTTTCAATCTAACTGTGCCCGATTTTAATTCAGAC
AACACGTTAGAAAGCGATGGTGCAGGCGGTGGTAACATTTCAGACGGCAAATCTACTAATGGCGGCGGTG
GTGGAGCTGATGATAAATCTACCATCGGTGGAGGCGCAGGCGGGGCTGGCGGCGGAGGCGGAGGCGGAGG
TGGTGGCGGTGATGCAGACGGCGGTTTAGGCTCAAATGTCTCTTTAGGCAACACAGTCGGCACCTCAACT
ATTGTACTGGTTTCGGGCGCCGTTTTTGGTTTGACCGGTCTGAGACGAGTGCGATTTTTTTCGTTTCTAA
TAGCTTCCAACAATTGTTGTCTGTCGTCTAAAGGTGCAGCGGGTTGAGGTTCCGTCGGCATTGGTGGAGC
GGGCGGCAATTCAGACATCGATGGTGGTGGTGGTGGTGGAGGCGCTGGAATGTTAGGCACGGGAGAAGGT
GGTGGCGGCGGTGCCGCCGGTATAATTTGTTCTGGTTTAGTTTGTTCGCGCACGATTGTGGGCACCGGCG
CAGGCGCCGCTGGCTGCACAACGGAAGGTCGTCTGCTTCGAGGCAGCGCTTGGGGTGGTGGCAATTCAAT
ATTATAATTGGAATACAAATCGTAAAAATCTGCTATAAGCATTGTAATTTCGCTATCGTTTACCGTGCCG
ATATTTAACAACCGCTCAATGTAAGCAATTGTATTGTAAAGAGATTGTCTCAAGCTCGGATCGATCCCGC
ACGCCGATAACAAGCCTTTTCATTTTTACTACAGCATTGTAGTGGCGAGACACTTCGCTGTCGTCGAGGT
TTAAACGCTTCCTCGCTCACTGACTCGCTGCGCTCGGTCGTTCGGCTGCGGCGAGCGGTATCAGCTCACT
CAAAGGCGGTAATACGGTTATCCACAGAATCAGGGGATAACGCAGGAAAGAACATGTGAGCAAAAGGCCA
GCAAAAGGCCAGGAACCGTAAAAAGGCCGCGTTGCTGGCGTTTTTCCATAGGCTCCGCCCCCCTGACGAG
CATCACAAAAATCGACGCTCAAGTCAGAGGTGGCGAAACCCGACAGGACTATAAAGATACCAGGCGTTTC
CCCCTGGAAGCTCCCTCGTGCGCTCTCCTGTTCCGACCCTGCCGCTTACCGGATACCTGTCCGCCTTTCT
CCCTTCGGGAAGCGTGGCGCTTTCTCATAGCTCACGCTGTAGGTATCTCAGTTCGGTGTAGGTCGTTCGC
TCCAAGCTGGGCTGTGTGCACGAACCCCCCGTTCAGCCCGACCGCTGCGCCTTATCCGGTAACTATCGTC
TTGAGTCCAACCCGGTAAGACACGACTTATCGCCACTGGCAGCAGCCACTGGTAACAGGATTAGCAGAGC
GAGGTATGTAGGCGGTGCTACAGAGTTCTTGAAGTGGTGGCCTAACTACGGCTACACTAGAAGGACAGTA
TTTGGTATCTGCGCTCTGCTGAAGCCAGTTACCTTCGGAAAAAGAGTTGGTAGCTCTTGATCCGGCAAAC
AAACCACCGCTGGTAGCGGTGGTTTTTTTGTTTGCAAGCAGCAGATTACGCGCAGAAAAAAAGGATCTCA
AGAAGATCCTTTGATCTTTTCTACGGGGTCTGACGCTCAGTGGAACGAAAACTCACGTTAAGGGATTTTG
GTCATGAGATTATCAAAAAGGATCTTCACCTAGATCCTTTTAAATTAAAAATGAAGTTTTAAATCAATCT
AAAGTATATATGAGTAAACTTGGTCTGACAGTTACCAATGCTTAATCAGTGAGGCACCTATCTCAGCGAT
CTGTCTATTTCGTTCATCCATAGTTGCCTGACTCCCCGTCGTGTAGATAACTACGATACGGGAGGGCTTA
CCATCTGGCCCCAGTGCTGCAATGATACCGCGAGACCCACGCTCACCGGCTCCAGATTTATCAGCAATAA
ACCAGCCAGCCGGAAGGGCCGAGCGCAGAAGTGGTCCTGCAACTTTATCCGCCTCCATCCAGTCTATTAA
TTGTTGCCGGGAAGCTAGAGTAAGTAGTTCGCCAGTTAATAGTTTGCGCAACGTTGTTGCCATTGCTACA
GGCATCGTGGTGTCACGCTCGTCGTTTGGTATGGCTTCATTCAGCTCCGGTTCCCAACGATCAAGGCGAG
TTACATGATCCCCCATGTTGTGCAAAAAAGCGGTTAGCTCCTTCGGTCCTCCGATCGTTGTCAGAAGTAA
GTTGGCCGCAGTGTTATCACTCATGGTTATGGCAGCACTGCATAATTCTCTTACTGTCATGCCATCCGTA
AGATGCTTTTCTGTGACTGGTGAGTACTCAACCAAGTCATTCTGAGAATAGTGTATGCGGCGACCGAGTT
GCTCTTGCCCGGCGTCAATACGGGATAATACCGCGCCACATAGCAGAACTTTAAAAGTGCTCATCATTGG
AAAACGTTCTTCGGGGCGAAAACTCTCAAGGATCTTACCGCTGTTGAGATCCAGTTCGATGTAACCCACT
CGTGCACCCAACTGATCTTCAGCATCTTTTACTTTCACCAGCGTTTCTGGGTGAGCAAAAACAGGAAGGC
AAAATGCCGCAAAAAAGGGAATAAGGGCGACACGGAAATGTTGAATACTCATACTCTTCCTTTTTCAATA
TTATTGAAGCATTTATCAGGGTTATTGTCTCATGAGCGGATACATATTTGAATGTATTTAGAAAAATAAA
CAAATAGGGGTTCCGCGCACATTTCCCCGAAAAGTGCCACCTG
[124 nt withheld, positions 8864-8987]
C
[91 nt withheld, positions 8989-9079]
A
[49 nt withheld, positions 9081-9129]
CCTTTGACGTTGGAGTCCACGTTCTTT
[37 nt withheld, positions 9157-9193]
ACCCTATCTCGGTCTATTCTTTTGATTTATAAGGGATTTTGCCGATTTCGGCCTATTGGTTAAAAAATGA
GCTGATTTAACAAAAATTTAACGCGAATTTTAACAAAATATTAACGTTTACAATTTCCCATTCGCCATTC
AGGCTGCGCAACTGTTGGGAAGGGCGATCGGTGCGGGCCTCTTCGCTATTACGCCA
