>Addgene plasmid #40520 | pEMB018 / LRRK2_BC_1520_2170 | addgene partial sequence | sequence record 53993 | DSP2466For 5'-GAATTTCGTCGACAGATC-3'
AATAAATAAGTATTTTACTGTTTTCGTAACAGTTTTGTAATAAAAAAACCTATAAATATAGGATCTATGC
ACCACCATCACCACCATCACCACTTGGTGCCCCGCGGATCCGGACAGCTGATCCCCGACTGCTACGTGGA
ACTTGAGAAGATCATCCTGAGCGAGCGCAAGAATGTGCCTATCGAGTTTCCAGTGATCGATCGCAAACGT
CTCCTCCAGCTCGTGCGTGAGAATCAGCTGCAGCTCGACGAGAACGAGCTGCCTCATGCTGTGCACTTCC
TTAACGAGTCAGGTGTCCTCCTGCACTTCCAGGACCCGGCTCTCCAGCTGAGTGACCTCTATTTCGTGGA
GCCAAAGTGGCTCTGTAAAATTATGGCTCAAATCCTCACTGTCAAGGTAGAGGGCTGTCCAAAGCACCCA
AAGGGCATCATCTCGCGTCGCGACGTGGAAAAGTTTCTCTCTAAGAAGCGCAAGTTTCCCAAGAACTACA
TGAGCCAGTACTTTAAACTGTTGGAGAAGTTCCAGATCGCTCTGCCTATCGGCGAAGAGTACCTGTTGGT
TCCTTCCTCCCTGTCCGATCACCGCCCCGTGATTGAGCTGCCTCACTGCGAGAACAGCGAGATTATCATT
CGCCTATACGAGATGCCGTACTTTCCGATGGGCTTCTGGTCAAGGCTCATCAATCGTCTGCTTGAAATCT
CCCCATATATGCTGAGCGGTCGTGAACGCGCTCTGAGGCCAAACCGGATGTACTGGCGCCAGGGGATTTA
CTTGAACTGGTCCCCTGAGGCTTATTGTCTGGTGGGCTCGGAAGTCCTGGATAACCACCCCGAATCATTC
CTGAAGATCACCGTTCCTTCCTGCCGTAAGGGTTGCATTCT
