>Addgene plasmid #40520 | pEMB018 / LRRK2_BC_1520_2170 | addgene partial sequence | sequence record 53994 | DSP2466Rev 5'-AATAACCCGGATCAGCTT-3'
TGGTGGTGGTGGTGGTGCTCGAGTGCGGCCGCAAGCTTTATCCTAACCAGATGCTAGCGTTACGCGAGTT
GTGGTGCGTTGCCACCATGCACTCAACGATCACGTTCTTCGGGAGTAAGATACGCCTAGTCAGACACACT
AACTCTGCAGAGTTTAGAATGTCGAACACCTGGGCGCTTGTGGGGCGTTCCTGAGGGTTCTCCTTCAGAC
ACTGCTTAATGAGCTTCTCCACCATAGGCCAGGGTGCACAACCGTACTCCTTCACGGGGTCAGGCAGCTT
GCCCTGGATCTCCAGCTCGTCGAACTCGTTGGGAAATTTCAGGCCCTCCACAATCCGGCCTCCGGTAGTG
AGAATGTCATACAGGAGCAGGCCAAACGAGTACACGTCGGCCTGCTGGTTGTAGATCACGTTCCCGCGTG
CGACTTCGGGAGCGCGGAACCCAGGTGTACCCTCGCTAGTCTTGATACCCATACGACAGCAGTACTGGGC
TATGCCGTAATCGGCAATTTTGGCAATGATAGCTGCGTTTGGGTAGAGCGTGAACAGAAGAACATTATGA
GGCTTCAGATCGCGATAAATGATCATGGCACTGTGCAAGTAGCGCAGTCCGTCGGCCACATGCAGGGCGA
TACGGTGCTGGAGCGTACGGGTCAGGCTAGCCTTGTCCTGCTGCAGCAGGCGGTCCAATGAACCCTTACT
GGCCAGTTCCATCACTAGCATGCGAGGCCTAATGCCGGCGGCCAGCAGGGAGATCAGGGAAGGGTGGTGC
AGGTGGCAGAGAACCACAAGCTCCTGACGCAGCAGACGGAGCGAAGTGTGCTTGTTAAAATC
